>Addgene plasmid #84314 | pISH-Msx2 | addgene full sequence | sequence record 166166 | Addgene Assembled Sequence
GGGCGAATTGGGCCCGACGTCGCATGCTCCCGGCCGCCATGGCGGCCGCGGGAATTCGATTTTGACCTGG
GTCTCTGTAAGGTTCAGAGAGCTGGAGAACTCGGCCCGCTCTGCTATGGACAGGTACTGTTTCTGGCGGA
ACTTGCGCTCCAAGGCTAGAAGCTGGGATGTGGTGAAGGGTGTGCGTGGCTTCCGGTTGGTCTTGTGTTT
CCTCAGGGTGCAGGTGGTGGGGCTCATATGTCTGGGCGGCGGGGAGTATCTGCCGGGCTCCTGTATCCAC
GGTGCTCCGTCTTCGGAATTTTCCGACTTGACCGAGGCGGTCTCGAAGGGCTTGACGAGAGGCCCGGGAC
TGTGAGCGTCCCGGACGCCGTGTCCCGGCAGCAGCAGCGGCCGCAGGACAGCGCCAGCCGAGGCGCAGTC
GGGTGGCACCGCGGGCGATTCCTTGGGCGGCTTCTTGTCGGACATGAGCGCCTCCACGCTGAAGGGCAGG
CTGGAGACCTTGACCCTGCGTTCCTCTGCGCTGCCCTCGGCTCCTCCAGGCCCGGGACCCGGGCCGGCCA
GTACCGCGGGGCCCTCCTCATCCGACGAAAACAAGTCACCGCCTTTAGTCGGAGAAGCCATGACTTTCTG
CGCCGCGTAGCTGTCGGCGCGCGACTCCGCTGGCAACTCTCAAGCGAAGACTCCAACTTTAATCACTAGT
GAATTCGCGGCCGCCTGCAGGTCGACCATATGGGAGAGCTCCCAACGCGTTGGATGCATAGCTTGAGTAT
TCTATAGTGTCACCTAAATAGCTTGGCGTAATCATGGTCATAGCTGTTTCCTGTGTGAAATTGTTATCCG
CTCACAATTCCACACAACATACGAGCCGGAAGCATAAAGTGTAAAGCCTGGGGTGCCTAATGAGTGAGCT
AACTCACATTAATTGCGTTGCGCTCACTGCCCGCTTTCCAGTCGGGAAACCTGTCGTGCCAGCTGCATTA
ATGAATCGGCCAACGCGCGGGGAGAGGCGGTTTGCGTATTGGGCGCTCTTCCGCTTCCTCGCTCACTGAC
TCGCTGCGCTCGGTCGTTCGGCTGCGGCGAGCGGTATCAGCTCACTCAAAGGCGGTAATACGGTTATCCA
CAGAATCAGGGGATAACGCAGGAAAGAACATGTGAGCAAAAGGCCAGCAAAAGGCCAGGAACCGTAAAAA
GGCCGCGTTGCTGGCGTTTTTCCATAGGCTCCGCCCCCCTGACGAGCATCACAAAAATCGACGCTCAAGT
CAGAGGTGGCGAAACCCGACAGGACTATAAAGATACCAGGCGTTTCCCCCTGGAAGCTCCCTCGTGCGCT
CTCCTGTTCCGACCCTGCCGCTTACCGGATACCTGTCCGCCTTTCTCCCTTCGGGAAGCGTGGCGCTTTC
TCATAGCTCACGCTGTAGGTATCTCAGTTCGGTGTAGGTCGTTCGCTCCAAGCTGGGCTGTGTGCACGAA
CCCCCCGTTCAGCCCGACCGCTGCGCCTTATCCGGTAACTATCGTCTTGAGTCCAACCCGGTAAGACACG
ACTTATCGCCACTGGCAGCAGCCACTGGTAACAGGATTAGCAGAGCGAGGTATGTAGGCGGTGCTACAGA
GTTCTTGAAGTGGTGGCCTAACTACGGCTACACTAGAAGAACAGTATTTGGTATCTGCGCTCTGCTGAAG
CCAGTTACCTTCGGAAAAAGAGTTGGTAGCTCTTGATCCGGCAAACAAACCACCGCTGGTAGCGGTGGTT
TTTTTGTTTGCAAGCAGCAGATTACGCGCAGAAAAAAAGGATCTCAAGAAGATCCTTTGATCTTTTCTAC
GGGGTCTGACGCTCAGTGGAACGAAAACTCACGTTAAGGGATTTTGGTCATGAGATTATCAAAAAGGATC
TTCACCTAGATCCTTTTAAATTAAAAATGAAGTTTTAAATCAATCTAAAGTATATATGAGTAAACTTGGT
CTGACAGTTACCAATGCTTAATCAGTGAGGCACCTATCTCAGCGATCTGTCTATTTCGTTCATCCATAGT
TGCCTGACTCCCCGTCGTGTAGATAACTACGATACGGGAGGGCTTACCATCTGGCCCCAGTGCTGCAATG
ATACCGCGAGACCCACGCTCACCGGCTCCAGATTTATCAGCAATAAACCAGCCAGCCGGAAGGGCCGAGC
GCAGAAGTGGTCCTGCAACTTTATCCGCCTCCATCCAGTCTATTAATTGTTGCCGGGAAGCTAGAGTAAG
TAGTTCGCCAGTTAATAGTTTGCGCAACGTTGTTGCCATTGCTACAGGCATCGTGGTGTCACGCTCGTCG
TTTGGTATGGCTTCATTCAGCTCCGGTTCCCAACGATCAAGGCGAGTTACATGATCCCCCATGTTGTGCA
AAAAAGCGGTTAGCTCCTTCGGTCCTCCGATCGTTGTCAGAAGTAAGTTGGCCGCAGTGTTATCACTCAT
GGTTATGGCAGCACTGCATAATTCTCTTACTGTCATGCCATCCGTAAGATGCTTTTCTGTGACTGGTGAG
TACTCAACCAAGTCATTCTGAGAATAGTGTATGCGGCGACCGAGTTGCTCTTGCCCGGCGTCAATACGGG
ATAATACCGCGCCACATAGCAGAACTTTAAAAGTGCTCATCATTGGAAAACGTTCTTCGGGGCGAAAACT
CTCAAGGATCTTACCGCTGTTGAGATCCAGTTCGATGTAACCCACTCGTGCACCCAACTGATCTTCAGCA
TCTTTTACTTTCACCAGCGTTTCTGGGTGAGCAAAAACAGGAAGGCAAAATGCCGCAAAAAAGGGAATAA
GGGCGACACGGAAATGTTGAATACTCATACTCTTCCTTTTTCAATATTATTGAAGCATTTATCAGGGTTA
TTGTCTCATGAGCGGATACATATTTGAATGTATTTAGAAAAATAAACAAATAGGGGTTCCGCGCACATTT
CCCCGAAAAGTGCCACCTGATGCGGTGTGAAATACCGCACAGATGCGTAAGGAGAAAATACCGCATCAGG
AAATTGTAAGCGTTAATATTTTGTTAAAATTCGCGTTAAATTTTTGTTAAATCAGCTCATTTTTTAACCA
ATAGGCCGAAATCGGCAAAATCCCTTATAAATCAAAAGAATAGACCGAGATAGGGT
[37 nt withheld, positions 3137-3173]
AAAGAACGTGGACTCCAACGTCAAAGG
[49 nt withheld, positions 3201-3249]
T
[91 nt withheld, positions 3251-3341]
G
[124 nt withheld, positions 3343-3466]
CCATTCGCCATTCAGGCTGCGCAACTGTTGGGAAGGGCGATCGGTGCGGGCCTCTTCGCTATTACGCCAG
CTGGCGAAAGGGGGATGTGCTGCAAGGCGATTAAGTTGGGTAACGCCAGGGTTTTCCCAGTCACGACGTT
GTAAAACGACGGCCAGTGAATTGTAATACGACTCACTATA
Features (pLannotate 1.2.2; 14 found; start..end, strand, type, name):
     52..621     -  CDS            Msx2 (fragment): MSX2_MOUSE - Also known as Hox-8.1, Msx-2. Experimental evidence at protein level: Swiss-Prot protein existence level 1. Acts as a transcriptional regulator in bone development. Represses the ALPL promoter activity and antagonizes the stimulatory effect of DLX5 on ALPL expression during osteoblast differentiation. Probable morphogenetic role. May play a role in limb-pattern formation. In osteoblasts, suppresses transcription driven by the osteocalcin FGF response element (OCFRE). Binds to the homeodomain-response element of the ALPL promoter. From Mus musculus (Mouse).
    697..759     -  CDS            VESPI_VESMG (fragment): Experimental evidence at protein level: Swiss-Prot protein existence level 1. Shows contractile activity on isolated ileum smooth muscle. From Vespa magnifica (Hornet).
    771..789     -  promoter       SP6 promoter: promoter for bacteriophage SP6 RNA polymerase
    831..847     -  protein_bind   lac operator: The lac repressor binds to the lac operator to inhibit transcription in E. coli. This inhibition can be relieved by adding lactose or isopropyl-β-D-thiogalactopyranoside (IPTG). lac repressor encoded by lacI
    855..885     -  promoter       lac promoter: promoter for the E. coli lac operon
    900..921     -  protein_bind   CAP binding site: CAP binding activates transcription in the presence of cAMP. E. coli catabolite activator protein
    934..1026    -  CDS            lacI (fragment): lac repressor; lacI; The lac repressor binds to the lac operator to inhibit transcription in E. coli. This inhibition can be relieved by adding lactose or isopropyl-β-D-thiogalactopyranoside (IPTG).
   1209..1797    -  rep_origin     ori: high-copy-number ColE1/pMB1/pBR322/pUC origin of replication
   1968..2828    -  CDS            AmpR: β-lactamase; bla; confers resistance to ampicillin, carbenicillin, and related antibiotics
   2829..2933    -  promoter       AmpR promoter: bla
   2960..3010    +  misc_feature   bom (fragment): basis of mobility region from pBR322
   3038..3466    -  rep_origin     f1 ori (sequence partly withheld): f1 bacteriophage origin of replication; arrow indicates direction of (+) strand synthesis
   3470..3627    -  CDS            lacZα (fragment): LacZα fragment of β-galactosidase; lacZ fragment
   3630..2       +  promoter       T7 promoter (across the origin): promoter for bacteriophage T7 RNA polymerase
