[The description below was written by a language model from this plasmid's Addgene catalogue record and pLannotate feature annotations shown in this document.]
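Description:
pISH-Msx2 is a riboprobe template plasmid built on the pGEM-T Easy cloning vector, carrying a 629 bp fragment of the mouse homeobox gene Msx2. It is intended solely for in vitro transcription of labelled RNA probes for in situ hybridization, and the record explicitly states it is not an expression construct. The plasmid is maintained in E. coli at high copy through a ColE1/pUC-type origin and selected with ampicillin via the β-lactamase gene and its native promoter. An f1 bacteriophage origin is also present, along with the remnants of the vector's blue/white screening system (lac promoter, lac operator, CAP binding site and a lacZα fragment interrupted by the insert).

The Msx2 fragment, most of which is annotated as coding sequence, sits in the multiple cloning region between opposing bacteriophage T7 and SP6 promoters. It lies on the minus strand relative to the forward-reading T7 promoter, so transcription from T7 produces RNA complementary to the mRNA. This agrees with the depositor's note that linearization with SpeI followed by T7 RNA polymerase yields the antisense probe. By the same logic, the SP6 promoter on the other side would be expected to give the sense strand, commonly used as a negative control, although the record does not specify this. A short annotated match to a hornet peptide between the insert and the SP6 promoter, as well as the small lacI and bom fragments, are most likely incidental database hits to vector sequence rather than functional elements. The cloning method is not recorded. The plasmid comes from a study surveying homeobox gene expression in the mouse olfactory epithelium.
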