Addgene plasmid #84314: pISH-Msx2
Purpose: Use to synthesize riboprobes for in situ hybridization (ISH) probe for Msx2. Not for gene expression.
Depositing lab: Peter Mombaerts. Depositing organization: Max Planck Research Unit for Neurogenetics. Publication: Expression of homeobox genes in the mouse olfactory epithelium. Parrilla M, Chang I, Degl'Innocenti A, Omura M. J Comp Neurol. 2016 Oct 1;524(14):2713-39. doi: 10.1002/cne.24051. Epub 2016 Jun 19. PubMed 27243442.
Backbone
  Vector backbone: pGEM-T easy
  Backbone manufacturer: Promega
  Backbone size w/o insert (bp): 3015
Growth in bacteria
  Bacterial resistance: Ampicillin, 100 μg/mL
  Growth temperature: 37°C
  Growth strain: DH5alpha
  Copy number: High Copy
Gene/Insert
  Gene/Insert name: Msx2
  Species: M. musculus (mouse)
  Insert size (bp): 629
  Entrez Gene: Msx2 (a.k.a. BB122635, Hox, Hox-, Hox-8, Hox8, Hox8., Hox8.1)
  Cloning method: Unknown
  Sequencing primers: 5′ SP6; 3′ T7
Terms and licenses: Academic/Nonprofit Terms; Industry Terms: Not Available to Industry
Depositor comments: SpeI digestion and T7 RNA polymerase for antisense probe
How to cite: pISH-Msx2 was a gift from Peter Mombaerts (Addgene plasmid # 84314 ; http://n2t.net/addgene:84314 ; RRID:Addgene_84314)
