>Addgene plasmid #84314 | pISH-Msx2 | depositor partial sequence | sequence record 160903 | insert
AAAGTTGGAGTCTTCGCTTGAGAGTTGCCAGCGGAGTCGCGCGCCGACAGCTACGCGGCGCAGAAAGTCA
TGGCTTCTCCGACTAAAGGCGGTGACTTGTTTTCGTCGGATGAGGAGGGCCCCGCGGTACTGGCCGGCCC
GGGTCCCGGGCCTGGAGGAGCCGAGGGCAGCGCAGAGGAACGCAGGGTCAAGGTCTCCAGCCTGCCCTTC
AGCGTGGAGGCGCTCATGTCCGACAAGAAGCCGCCCAAGGAATCGCCCGCGGTGCCACCCGACTGCGCCT
CGGCTGGCGCTGTCCTGCGGCCGCTGCTGCTGCCGGGACACGGCGTCCGGGACGCTCACAGTCCCGGGCC
TCTCGTCAAGCCCTTCGAGACCGCCTCGGTCAAGTCGGAAAATTCCGAAGACGGAGCACCGTGGATACAG
GAGCCCGGCAGATACTCCCCGCCGCCCAGACATATGAGCCCCACCACCTGCACCCTGAGGAAACACAAGA
CCAACCGGAAGCCACGCACACCCTTCACCACATCCCAGCTTCTAGCCTTGGAGCGCAAGTTCCGCCAGAA
ACAGTACCTGTCCATAGCAGAGCGGGCCGAGTTCTCCAGCTCTCTGAACCTTACAGAGACCCAGGTCAA
