>Addgene plasmid #84314 | pISH-Msx2 | addgene partial sequence | sequence record 166164 | T7 5'-TAATACGACTCACTATAGGG-3'
CTCCCGGCCGCCATGGCGGCCGCGGGAATTCGATTTTGACCTGGGTCTCTGTAAGGTTCAGAGAGCTGGA
GAACTCGGCCCGCTCTGCTATGGACAGGTACTGTTTCTGGCGGAACTTGCGCTCCAAGGCTAGAAGCTGG
GATGTGGTGAAGGGTGTGCGTGGCTTCCGGTTGGTCTTGTGTTTCCTCAGGGTGCAGGTGGTGGGGCTCA
TATGTCTGGGCGGCGGGGAGTATCTGCCGGGCTCCTGTATCCACGGTGCTCCGTCTTCGGAATTTTCCGA
CTTGACCGAGGCGGTCTCGAAGGGCTTGACGAGAGGCCCGGGACTGTGAGCGTCCCGGACGCCGTGTCCC
GGCAGCAGCAGCGGCCGCAGGACAGCGCCAGCCGAGGCGCAGTCGGGTGGCACCGCGGGCGATTCCTTGG
GCGGCTTCTTGTCGGACATGAGCGCCTCCACGCTGAAGGGCAGGCTGGAGACCTTGACCCTGCGTTCCTC
TGCGCTGCCCTCGGCTCCTCCAGGCCCGGGACCCGGGCCGGCCAGTACCGCGGGGCCCTCCTCATCCGAC
GAAAACAAGTCACCGCCTTTAGTCGGAGAAGCCATGACTTTCTGCGCCGCGTAGCTGTCGGCGCGCGACT
CCGCTGGCAACTCTCAAGCGAAGACTCCAACTTTAATCACTAGTGAATTCGCGGCCGCCTGCAGGTCGAC
CATATGGGAGAGCTCCCAACGCGTTGGATGCATAGCTTGAGTATTCTATAGTGTCACCTAAATAGCTTGG
CGTAATCATGGTCATAGCTGTTTCCTGTGTGAAATTGTTATCCGCTCACAATTCCACACAACATACGAGC
CGGAAGCATAAAGTGTAAAGCCTGGGGTGCCTAATGAGTGAGCTAACTCACATTAATTGCGTTGCGCTCA
CTGCCCGCTTTCCAGTCGGGAAACCTGTC
