>Addgene plasmid #84314 | pISH-Msx2 | addgene partial sequence | sequence record 166165 | SP6 5'-ATTTAGGTGACACTATAG-3'
CCAACGCGTTGGGAGCTCTCCCATATGGTCGACCTGCAGGCGGCCGCGAATTCACTAGTGATTAAAGTTG
GAGTCTTCGCTTGAGAGTTGCCAGCGGAGTCGCGCGCCGACAGCTACGCGGCGCAGAAAGTCATGGCTTC
TCCGACTAAAGGCGGTGACTTGTTTTCGTCGGATGAGGAGGGCCCCGCGGTACTGGCCGGCCCGGGTCCC
GGGCCTGGAGGAGCCGAGGGCAGCGCAGAGGAACGCAGGGTCAAGGTCTCCAGCCTGCCCTTCAGCGTGG
AGGCGCTCATGTCCGACAAGAAGCCGCCCAAGGAATCGCCCGCGGTGCCACCCGACTGCGCCTCGGCTGG
CGCTGTCCTGCGGCCGCTGCTGCTGCCGGGACACGGCGTCCGGGACGCTCACAGTCCCGGGCCTCTCGTC
AAGCCCTTCGAGACCGCCTCGGTCAAGTCGGAAAATTCCGAAGACGGAGCACCGTGGATACAGGAGCCCG
GCAGATACTCCCCGCCGCCCAGACATATGAGCCCCACCACCTGCACCCTGAGGAAACACAAGACCAACCG
GAAGCCACGCACACCCTTCACCACATCCCAGCTTCTAGCCTTGGAGCGCAAGTTCCGCCAGAAACAGTAC
CTGTCCATAGCAGAGCGGGCCGAGTTCTCCAGCTCTCTGAACCTTACAGAGACCCAGGTCAAAATCGAAT
TCCCGCGGCCGCCATGGCGGCCGGGAGCATGCGACGTCGGGCCCAATTCGCCCTATAGTGAGTCGTATTA
CAATTCACTGGCCGTCGTTTTACAACGTCGTGACTGGGAAAACCCTGGCGTTACCCAACTTAATCGCCTT
GCAGCACATCCCCCTTTCGCCAGCTGGCGTAATAGCGAAGAGGCCCGCACCGATCGCCCTTCCCAACAGT
TGCGCAGCCTGAATGGCGAATGG
[45 nt withheld, positions 934-978]
